Addgene plasmid #84115: pFGC5941-PacI-ath-STTM319
Purpose: target miRNA319 for destruction in Arabidopsis thaliana
Depositing lab: Guiliang Tang. Depositing organization: Michigan Technological University. Publication: Construction of short tandem target mimic (STTM) to block the functions of plant and animal microRNAs. Tang G, Yan J, Gu Y, Qiao M, Fan R, Mao Y, Tang X. Methods. 2012 Oct;58(2):118-25. doi: 10.1016/j.ymeth.2012.10.006. Epub 2012 Oct 23. PubMed 23098881.
Backbone
  Vector backbone: pFGC5941-PacI
  Backbone manufacturer: Guiliang Tang (Addgene plasmid # 44182)
  Backbone size w/o insert (bp): 8608
  Vector type: Plant Expression
  Selectable markers: Basta
Growth in bacteria
  Bacterial resistance: Chloramphenicol and Kanamycin, 25 & 50 μg/mL
  Growth temperature: 37°C
  Growth strain: DH5alpha
  Copy number: High Copy
Gene/Insert
  Gene/Insert name: STTM319
  Species: A. thaliana (mustard weed)
  Insert size (bp): 2846
  Promoter: 2x35S
  Cloning method: Restriction Enzyme; 5′ cloning site PacI (not destroyed); 3′ cloning site PacI (not destroyed)
  Sequencing primers: 5′ CACTATCCTTCGCAAGACCCTTCC; 3′ CAACACATGAGCGAAACCCTATAA
Terms and licenses: Academic/Nonprofit Terms; Industry Terms: Not Available to Industry
Depositor comments: The insert within this plasmid contains a 2x35S promoter, STTM, T35S and CmR. The STTM sequence in the plasmid contains discrepancies compared to the reference sequence. According to the depositing lab, these mutations should not affect plasmid function.
How to cite: pFGC5941-PacI-ath-STTM319 was a gift from Guiliang Tang (Addgene plasmid # 84115 ; http://n2t.net/addgene:84115 ; RRID:Addgene_84115)
