[The description below was written by a language model from this plasmid's Addgene catalogue record and pLannotate feature annotations shown in this document.]
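Description:
pFGC5941-PacI-ath-STTM319 is a binary plant expression vector built on the pFGC5941-PacI backbone and designed to knock down miR319 function in Arabidopsis thaliana. It has the layout of an Agrobacterium T-DNA vector. Nopaline-type left and right border repeats flank the region to be transferred. Outside the borders sit the pVS1 replication and stability functions (RepA, StaA, oriV), which support maintenance in Agrobacterium, together with a ColE1/pBR322-type origin, a bom site and a kanamycin resistance gene for propagation in E. coli. Within the T-DNA, a bar gene encoding phosphinothricin acetyltransferase lies between the mannopine synthase promoter and terminator, giving Basta (glufosinate) selection of transformed plants.

The payload is a cassette of about 2.8 kb cloned into the PacI site, which is retained on both sides. According to the depositor it comprises a 2x35S promoter, the short tandem target mimic (STTM319), a CaMV 35S terminator and a chloramphenicol resistance gene. The feature table agrees with this: CaMV 35S promoter segments span the sequence origin and are followed by a short unannotated interval where the STTM presumably lies, then the CaMV poly(A) signal, then a CmR gene with its bacterial promoter. Because the chloramphenicol marker travels with the insert, recombinant clones can be selected on chloramphenicol plus kanamycin. In general, an STTM transcript carries two non-cleavable miRNA binding sites joined by a spacer; it sequesters the target small RNA and triggers its degradation. Constitutive expression here is intended to deplete miR319 for loss-of-function studies. The depositor notes that the STTM sequence differs from the reference at some positions, but these changes are not expected to affect function.
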