Features (pLannotate 1.2.2; 27 found; start..end, strand, type, name):
      1..346     +  promoter       CaMV 35S promoter: strong constitutive promoter from cauliflower mosaic virus
    298..344     +  promoter       minimal CaMV 35S promoter: minimal 35S promoter from cauliflower mosaic virus
    506..682     +  polyA_signal   CaMV poly(A) signal: cauliflower mosaic virus polyadenylation signal
   1244..1262    -  promoter       SP6 promoter: promoter for bacteriophage SP6 RNA polymerase
   1327..1986    -  CDS            CmR: chloramphenicol acetyltransferase; cat; confers resistance to chloramphenicol
   1987..2023    -  promoter       cat promoter (fragment): promoter of the E. coli cat gene encoding chloramphenicol acetyltransferase
   2023..2051    -  promoter       tet promoter: E. coli promoter for tetracycline efflux protein gene
   2113..2281    -  rep_origin     ori (fragment): high-copy-number ColE1/pMB1/pBR322/pUC origin of replication
   2313..3020    +  terminator     OCS terminator: octopine synthase terminator
   3021..3041    +  misc_feature   MCS (fragment): pUC18/19 multiple cloning site
   3044..3198    +  CDS            lacZα (fragment): LacZα fragment of β-galactosidase; lacZ fragment
   3264..3288    +  misc_feature   RB T-DNA repeat: right border repeat from nopaline C58 T-DNA
   3628..4029    +  CDS            Y4CG_SINFN (fragment): Protein inferred from homology: Swiss-Prot protein existence level 3. From Sinorhizobium fredii (strain NBRC 101917 / NGR234).
   4589..5218    +  CDS            pVS1 StaA: stability protein from the Pseudomonas plasmid pVS1 (Heeb et al., 2000)
   5647..6720    +  CDS            pVS1 RepA: replication protein from the Pseudomonas plasmid pVS1 (Heeb et al., 2000)
   6786..6980    +  rep_origin     pVS1 oriV: origin of replication for the Pseudomonas plasmid pVS1 (Heeb et al., 2000)
   7183..7222    +  CDS            rop (fragment): Rop protein, which maintains plasmids at low copy number; rop
   7324..7464    +  misc_feature   bom: basis of mobility region from pBR322
   7650..8238    -  rep_origin     ori: high-copy-number ColE1/pMB1/pBR322/pUC origin of replication
   8325..9119    -  CDS            KanR: aminoglycoside phosphotransferase; aphA-3; confers resistance to kanamycin
   9544..9568    +  misc_feature   LB T-DNA repeat: left border repeat from nopaline C58 T-DNA
   9654..9906    -  terminator     MAS terminator: mannopine synthase terminator
   9919..10467   -  CDS            bar: PAT_STRHY - Experimental evidence at protein level: Swiss-Prot protein existence level 1. Inactivates phosphinothricin (PPT) by transfer of an acetyl group from acetyl CoA. Can also acetylate demethylphosphinothricin but not PTT or glutamate. This enzyme is an effector of phosphinothricin tripeptide (PTT or bialaphos) resistance. From Streptomyces hygroscopicus. Introduced by genetic manipulation and expressed in glufosinate-tolerant maize by Dekalb Genetics.
  10473..10853   -  promoter       MAS promoter: mannopine synthase promoter (Velten et al., 1984)
  10900..10939   -  rep_origin     ori (fragment): high-copy-number ColE1/pMB1/pBR322/pUC origin of replication
  11044..11062   +  promoter       T7 promoter: promoter for bacteriophage T7 RNA polymerase
  11131..11419   +  promoter       CaMV 35S promoter (fragment): strong constitutive promoter from cauliflower mosaic virus
>Addgene plasmid #84115 | pFGC5941-PacI-ath-STTM319 | addgene full sequence | sequence record 167245 | Addgene NGS Result
TGAGACTTTTCAACAAAGGGTAATTTCGGGAAACCTCCTCGGATTCCATTGCCCAGCTATCTGTCACCTC
ATCGAAAGGACAGTAGAAAAGGAAGGTGGCTCCTACAAATGCCATCATTGCGATAAAGGAAAGGCTATCA
TTCAAGATGCCTCTGCCGACAGTGGTCCCAAAGATGGACCCCCACCCACGAGGAGCATCGTGGAAAAAGA
AGACGTTCCAACCACGTCTTCAAAGCAAGTGGATTGATGTGACATCTCCACTGACATAAGGGATGACGCA
CAACCCCACTATCCTTCGCAAGACCCTTCCTCTATATAAGGAAGTTCATTTCATTTGGAGAGGACAGCCC
AAGCTTTTAGCTCCCGCCTAGTCATCCAGTGTTGTTGTTGTTATGGTCTAATTTAAATATGGTCTAAAGA
AGAAGAATGGGAGCACCCCTATTCAGTCCAAGAATTCGGTACGCTGAAATCACCAGTCTCTCTCTACAAA
TCTATCTCTCTCTATTTTCTCCATAAATAATGTGTGAGTAGTTTCCCGATAAGGGAAATTAGGGTTCTTA
TAGGGTTTCGCTCATGTGTTGAGCATATAAGAAACCCTTAGTATGTATTTGTATTTGTAAAATACTTCTA
TCAATAAAATTTCTAATTCCTAAAACCAAAATCCAGTACTAAAATCCAGATCTCCTAAAGTCCCTATAGA
TCTTTGTCGTGAATATAAACCAGACACGAGACGACTAGACCTGGAGCCCAGACGCCGTTCGAAGCTAGAA
GTACCGCTTAGGCAGGAGGCCGTTAGGGAAAAGATGCTAAGGCAGGGTTGGTTACGTTGACTCCCCCGTA
GGTTTGGTTTAAATATGATGAAGTGGACGGAAGGAAGGAGGAAGACAAGGAAGGATAAGGTTGCAGGCCC
TGTGCAAGGTAAGAAGATGGAAATTTGATAGAGGTACGCTACTATACTTATACTATACGCTAAGGGAATG
ATTGTATTTATACCCTATACCCCCTAATAACCCCTTATCAATTTAAGAAATAATCCGCATAAGCCCCCGC
TTAAAAATTGGTATCAGAGCCATGAATAGGTCTATGACCAAAACTCAAGAGGATAAAACCTCACCAAAAT
ACGAAAGAGTCCTTAACTCTAAAGATAAAAGATCTTTCAAGATCAAAACTAGTTCCCTCACACCGGTGAC
GGGGATCGCATGCGACCTCTAGACCATCACATTGGAGCTTCAGCTGCTCGAGTTCTATAGTGTCACCTAA
ATCGTATGTGTATGATACATAAGGTTATGTATTAATTGTAGCCGCGTTCTTACGTCGACGTACCAATTAC
GCCCCGCCCTGTCACTCATCGCAGTACTGTTGTAATTCATTAAGCATTCTGCCGACATGGAAGCCATCAC
AAACGGCATGATGAACCTGAATCGCCAGCGGCATCAGCACCTTGTCGCCTTGCGTATAATATTTGCCCAT
GGTGAAAACGGGGGCGAAGAAGTTGTCCATATTGGCCACGTTTAAATCAAAACTGGTGAAACTCACCCAG
GGATTGGCTGAGACGAAAAACATATTCTCAATAAACCCTTTAGGGAAATAGGCCAGGTTTTCACCGTAAC
ACGCCACATCTTGCGAATATATGTGTAGAAACTGCCGGAAATCGCCGTGGTATTCACTCCAGAGCGATGA
AAACGTTTCAGTTTGCTCATGGAAAACGGTGTAACAAGGGTGAACACTATCCCATATTACCAGCTCACCG
TCTTTCATTGCCATACGGAACTCCGGATGAGCATTCATCAGGCGGGCAAGAATGTGAATAAAGGCCGGAT
AAAACTTGTGCTTATTCTTCTTTACGGTCTTTAAAAAGGCCGTAATATCCAGCTGAACGGTCTGGTTATA
GGTACATTGAGCAACTGACTGAAATGCCTCAAAATGTTCTTTACGATGCCATTGGGATATATCAACGGTG
GTATATCCAGTGATTTCTTTCTCCATTTTAGCTTCCTTAGCTCCTGAAAATCTCGATAACTCATTAAAGC
TTATCGATGATAAGCTGTCAAACATGAGAATTTAGCCCGCCTAATGAGCGGGCTTTTTGTTGTGATCCGC
GTTGCTGGCGTTTTTCCATAGGCTCCGCCCCCCTGACGAGCATCACAAAAATCGACGCTCAAGTCAGAGG
TGGCGAAACCCGACAGGACTATAAAGATACCAGGCGTTTCCCCCCTGGAAGCTCCCTCGTGCGCTCTCCT
GTTCCGACCCTGCCGCTTACCGGATACCTGTCCGCCTTTCTTAATTAAGACCCGGGACTAGTCCCTAGAG
TCCTGCTTTAATGAGATATGCGAGACGCCTATGATCGCATGATATTTGCTTTCAATTCTGTTGTGCACGT
TGTAAAAAACCTGAGCATGTGTAGCTCAGATCCTTACCGCCGGTTTCGGTTCATTCTAATGAATATATCA
CCCGTTACTATCGTATTTTTATGAATAATATTCTCCGTTCAATTTACTGATTGTACCCTACTACTTATAT
GTACAATATTAAAATGAAAACAATATATTGTGCTGAATAGGTTTATAGCGACATCTATGATAGAGCGCCA
CAATAACAAACAATTGCGTTTTATTATTACAAATCCAATTTTAAAAAAAGCGGCAGAACCGGTCAAACCT
AAAAGACTGATTACATAAATCTTATTCAAATTTCAAAAGTGCCCCAGGGGCTAGTATCTACGACACACCG
AGCGGCGAACTAATAACGCTCACTGAAGGGAACTCCGGTTCCCCGCCGGCGCGCATGGGTGAGATTCCTT
GAAGTTGAGTATTGGCCGTCCGCTCTACCGAAAGTTACGGGCACCATTCAACCCGGTCCAGCACGGCGGC
CGGGTAACCGACTTGCTGCCCCGAGAATTATGCAGCATTTTTTTGGTGTATGTGGGCCCCAAATGAAGTG
CAGGTCAAACCTTGACAGTGACGACAAATCGTTGGGCGGGTCCAGGGCGAATTTTGCGACAACATGTCGA
GGCTCAGCAGGACCTGCAGGCATGCAAGCTTGGCACTGGCCGTCGTTTTACAACGTCGTGACTGGGAAAA
CCCTGGCGTTACCCAACTTAATCGCCTTGCAGCACATCCCCCTTTCGCCAGCTGGCGTAATAGCGAAGAG
GCCCGCACCGATCGCCCTTCCCAACAGTTGCGCAGCCTGAATGGCGAATGCTAGAGCAGCTTGAGCTTGG
ATCAGATTGTCGTTTCCCGCCTTCAGTTTAAACTATCAGTGTTTGACAGGATATATTGGCGGGTAAACCT
AAGAGAAAAGAGCGTTTATTAGAATAATCGGATATTTAAAAGGGCGTGAAAAGGTTTATCCGTTCGTCCA
TTTGTATGTGCATGCCAACCACAGGGTTCCCCTCGGGATCAAAGTACTTTGATCCAACCCCTCCGCTGCT
ATAGTGCAGTCGGCTTCTGACGTTCAGTGCAGCCGTCTTCTGAAAACGACATGTCGCACAAGTCCTAAGT
TACGCGACAGGCTGCCGCCCTGCCCTTTTCCTGGCGTTTTCTTGTCGCGTGTTTTAGTCGCATAAAGTAG
AATACTTGCGACTAGAACCGGAGACATTACGCCATGAACAAGAGCGCCGCCGCTGGCCTGCTGGGCTATG
CCCGCGTCAGCACCGACGACCAGGACTTGACCAACCAACGGGCCGAACTGCACGCGGCCGGCTGCACCAA
GCTGTTTTCCGAGAAGATCACCGGCACCAGGCGCGACCGCCCGGAGCTGGCCAGGATGCTTGACCACCTA
CGCCCTGGCGACGTTGTGACAGTGACCAGGCTAGACCGCCTGGCCCGCAGCACCCGCGACCTACTGGACA
TTGCCGAGCGCATCCAGGAGGCCGGCGCGGGCCTGCGTAGCCTGGCAGAGCCGTGGGCCGACACCACCAC
GCCGGCCGGCCGCATGGTGTTGACCGTGTTCGCCGGCATTGCCGAGTTCGAGCGTTCCCTAATCATCGAC
CGCACCCGGAGCGGGCGCGAGGCCGCCAAGGCCCGAGGCGTGAAGTTTGGCCCCCGCCCTACCCTCACCC
CGGCACAGATCGCGCACGCCCGCGAGCTGATCGACCAGGAAGGCCGCACCGTGAAAGAGGCGGCTGCACT
GCTTGGCGTGCATCGCTCGACCCTGTACCGCGCACTTGAGCGCAGCGAGGAAGTGACGCCCACCGAGGCC
AGGCGGCGCGGTGCCTTCCGTGAGGACGCATTGACCGAGGCCGACGCCCTGGCGGCCGCCGAGAATGAAC
GCCAAGAGGAACAAGCATGAAACCGCACCAGGACGGCCAGGACGAACCGTTTTTCATTACCGAAGAGATC
GAGGCGGAGATGATCGCGGCCGGGTACGTGTTCGAGCCGCCCGCGCACGTCTCAACCGTGCGGCTGCATG
AAATCCTGGCCGGTTTGTCTGATGCCAAGCTGGCGGCCTGGCCGGCCAGCTTGGCCGCTGAAGAAACCGA
GCGCCGCCGTCTAAAAAGGTGATGTGTATTTGAGTAAAACAGCTTGCGTCATGCGGTCGCTGCGTATATG
ATGCGATGAGTAAATAAACAAATACGCAAGGGGAACGCATGAAGGTTATCGCTGTACTTAACCAGAAAGG
CGGGTCAGGCAAGACGACCATCGCAACCCATCTAGCCCGCGCCCTGCAACTCGCCGGGGCCGATGTTCTG
TTAGTCGATTCCGATCCCCAGGGCAGTGCCCGCGATTGGGCGGCCGTGCGGGAAGATCAACCGCTAACCG
TTGTCGGCATCGACCGCCCGACGATTGACCGCGACGTGAAGGCCATCGGCCGGCGCGACTTCGTAGTGAT
CGACGGAGCGCCCCAGGCGGCGGACTTGGCTGTGTCCGCGATCAAGGCAGCCGACTTCGTGCTGATTCCG
GTGCAGCCAAGCCCTTACGACATATGGGCCACCGCCGACCTGGTGGAGCTGGTTAAGCAGCGCATTGAGG
TCACGGATGGAAGGCTACAAGCGGCCTTTGTCGTGTCGCGGGCGATCAAAGGCACGCGCATCGGCGGTGA
GGTTGCCGAGGCGCTGGCCGGGTACGAGCTGCCCATTCTTGAGTCCCGTATCACGCAGCGCGTGAGCTAC
CCAGGCACTGCCGCCGCCGGCACAACCGTTCTTGAATCAGAACCCGAGGGCGACGCTGCCCGCGAGGTCC
AGGCGCTGGCCGCTGAAATTAAATCAAAACTCATTTGAGTTAATGAGGTAAAGAGAAAATGAGCAAAAGC
ACAAACACGCTAAGTGCCGGCCGTCCGAGCGCACGCAGCAGCAAGGCTGCAACGTTGGCCAGCCTGGCAG
ACACGCCAGCCATGAAGCGGGTCAACTTTCAGTTGCCGGCGGAGGATCACACCAAGCTGAAGATGTACGC
GGTACGCCAAGGCAAGACCATTACCGAGCTGCTATCTGAATACATCGCGCAGCTACCAGAGTAAATGAGC
AAATGAATAAATGAGTAGATGAATTTTAGCGGCTAAAGGAGGCGGCATGGAAAATCAAGAACAACCAGGC
ACCGACGCCGTGGAATGCCCCATGTGTGGAGGAACGGGCGGTTGGCCAGGCGTAAGCGGCTGGGTTGCCT
GCCGGCCCTGCAATGGCACTGGAACCCCCAAGCCCGAGGAATCGGCGTGAGCGGTCGCAAACCATCCGGC
CCGGTACAAATCGGCGCGGCGCTGGGTGATGACCTGGTGGAGAAGTTGAAGGCCGCGCAGGCCGCCCAGC
GGCAACGCATCGAGGCAGAAGCACGCCCCGGTGAATCGTGGCAAGCGGCCGCTGATCGAATCCGCAAAGA
ATCCCGGCAACCGCCGGCAGCCGGTGCGCCGTCGATTAGGAAGCCGCCCAAGGGCGACGAGCAACCAGAT
TTTTTCGTTCCGATGCTCTATGACGTGGGCACCCGCGATAGTCGCAGCATCATGGACGTGGCCGTTTTCC
GTCTGTCGAAGCGTGACCGACGAGCTGGCGAGGTGATCCGCTACGAGCTTCCAGACGGGCACGTAGAGGT
TTCCGCAGGGCCGGCCGGCATGGCCAGTGTGTGGGATTACGACCTGGTACTGATGGCGGTTTCCCATCTA
ACCGAATCCATGAACCGATACCGGGAAGGGAAGGGAGACAAGCCCGGCCGCGTGTTCCGTCCACACGTTG
CGGACGTACTCAAGTTCTGCCGGCGAGCCGATGGCGGAAAGCAGAAAGACGACCTGGTAGAAACCTGCAT
TCGGTTAAACACCACGCACGTTGCCATGCAGCGTACGAAGAAGGCCAAGAACGGCCGCCTGGTGACGGTA
TCCGAGGGTGAAGCCTTGATTAGCCGCTACAAGATCGTAAAGAGCGAAACCGGGCGGCCGGAGTACATCG
AGATCGAGCTAGCTGATTGGATGTACCGCGAGATCACAGAAGGCAAGAACCCGGACGTGCTGACGGTTCA
CCCCGATTACTTTTTGATCGATCCCGGCATCGGCCGTTTTCTCTACCGCCTGGCACGCCGCGCCGCAGGC
AAGGCAGAAGCCAGATGGTTGTTCAAGACGATCTACGAACGCAGTGGCAGCGCCGGAGAGTTCAAGAAGT
TCTGTTTCACCGTGCGCAAGCTGATCGGGTCAAATGACCTGCCGGAGTACGATTTGAAGGAGGAGGCGGG
GCAGGCTGGCCCGATCCTAGTCATGCGCTACCGCAACCTGATCGAGGGCGAAGCATCCGCCGGTTCCTAA
TGTACGGAGCAGATGCTAGGGCAAATTGCCCTAGCAGGGGAAAAAGGTCGAAAAGGTCTCTTTCCTGTGG
ATAGCACGTACATTGGGAACCCAAAGCCGTACATTGGGAACCGGAACCCGTACATTGGGAACCCAAAGCC
GTACATTGGGAACCGGTCACACATGTAAGTGACTGATATAAAAGAGAAAAAAGGCGATTTTTCCGCCTAA
AACTCTTTAAAACTTATTAAAACTCTTAAAACCCGCCTGGCCTGTGCATAACTGTCTGGCCAGCGCACAG
CCGAAGAGCTGCAAAAAGCGCCTACCCTTCGGTCGCTGCGCTCCCTACGCCCCGCCGCTTCGCGTCGGCC
TATCGCGGCCGCTGGCCGCTCAAAAATGGCTGGCCTACGGCCAGGCAATCTACCAGGGCGCGGACAAGCC
GCGCCGTCGCCACTCGACCGCCGGCGCCCACATCAAGGCACCCTGCCTCGCGCGTTTCGGTGATGACGGT
GAAAACCTCTGACACATGCAGCTCCCGGAGACGGTCACAGCTTGTCTGTAAGCGGATGCCGGGAGCAGAC
AAGCCCGTCAGGGCGCGTCAGCGGGTGTTGGCGGGTGTCGGGGCGCAGCCATGACCCAGTCACGTAGCGA
TAGCGGAGTGTATACTGGCTTAACTATGCGGCATCAGAGCAGATTGTACTGAGAGTGCACCATATGCGGT
GTGAAATACCGCACAGATGCGTAAGGAGAAAATACCGCATCAGGCGCTCTTCCGCTTCCTCGCTCACTGA
CTCGCTGCGCTCGGTCGTTCGGCTGCGGCGAGCGGTATCAGCTCACTCAAAGGCGGTAATACGGTTATCC
ACAGAATCAGGGGATAACGCAGGAAAGAACATGTGAGCAAAAGGCCAGCAAAAGGCCAGGAACCGTAAAA
AGGCCGCGTTGCTGGCGTTTTTCCATAGGCTCCGCCCCCCTGACGAGCATCACAAAAATCGACGCTCAAG
TCAGAGGTGGCGAAACCCGACAGGACTATAAAGATACCAGGCGTTTCCCCCTGGAAGCTCCCTCGTGCGC
TCTCCTGTTCCGACCCTGCCGCTTACCGGATACCTGTCCGCCTTTCTCCCTTCGGGAAGCGTGGCGCTTT
CTCATAGCTCACGCTGTAGGTATCTCAGTTCGGTGTAGGTCGTTCGCTCCAAGCTGGGCTGTGTGCACGA
ACCCCCCGTTCAGCCCGACCGCTGCGCCTTATCCGGTAACTATCGTCTTGAGTCCAACCCGGTAAGACAC
GACTTATCGCCACTGGCAGCAGCCACTGGTAACAGGATTAGCAGAGCGAGGTATGTAGGCGGTGCTACAG
AGTTCTTGAAGTGGTGGCCTAACTACGGCTACACTAGAAGGACAGTATTTGGTATCTGCGCTCTGCTGAA
GCCAGTTACCTTCGGAAAAAGAGTTGGTAGCTCTTGATCCGGCAAACAAACCACCGCTGGTAGCGGTGGT
TTTTTTGTTTGCAAGCAGCAGATTACGCGCAGAAAAAAAGGATCTCAAGAAGATCCTTTGATCTTTTCTA
CGGGGTCTGACGCTCAGTGGAACGAAAACTCACGTTAAGGGATTTTGGTCATGCATTCTAGGTACTAAAA
CAATTCATCCAGTAAAATATAATATTTTATTTTCTCCCAATCAGGCTTGATCCCCAGTAAGTCAAAAAAT
AGCTCGACATACTGTTCTTCCCCGATATCCTCCCTGATCGACCGGACGCAGAAGGCAATGTCATACCACT
TGTCCGCCCTGCCGCTTCTCCCAAGATCAATAAAGCCACTTACTTTGCCATCTTTCACAAAGATGTTGCT
GTCTCCCAGGTCGCCGTGGGAAAAGACAAGTTCCTCTTCGGGCTTTTCCGTCTTTAAAAAATCATACAGC
TCGCGCGGATCTTTAAATGGAGTGTCTTCTTCCCAGTTTTCGCAATCCACATCGGCCAGATCGTTATTCA
GTAAGTAATCCAATTCGGCTAAGCGGCTGTCTAAGCTATTCGTATAGGGACAATCCGATATGTCGATGGA
GTGAAAGAGCCTGATGCACTCCGCATACAGCTCGATAATCTTTTCAGGGCTTTGTTCATCTTCATACTCT
TCCGAGCAAAGGACGCCATCGGCCTCACTCATGAGCAGATTGCTCCAGCCATCATGCCGTTCAAAGTGCA
GGACCTTTGGAACAGGCAGCTTTCCTTCCAGCCATAGCATCATGTCCTTTTCCCGTTCCACATCATAGGT
GGTCCCTTTATACCGGCTGTCCGTCATTTTTAAATATAGGTTTTCATTTTCTCCCACCAGCTTATATACC
TTAGCAGGAGACATTCCTTCCGTATCTTTTACGCAGCGGTATTTTTCGATCAGTTTTTTCAATTCCGGTG
ATATTCTCATTTTAGCCATTTATTATTTCCTTCCTCTTTTCTACAGTATTTAAAGATACCCCAAGAAGCT
AATTATAACAAGACGAACTCCAATTCACTGTTCCTTGCATTCTAAAACCTTAAATACCAGAAAACAGCTT
TTTCAAAGTTGTTTTCAAAGTTGGCGTATAACATAGTATCGACGGAGCCGATTTTGAAACCGCGGTGATC
ACAGGCAGCAACGCTCTGTCATCGTTACAATCAACATGCTACCCTCCGCGAGATCATCCGTGTTTCAAAC
CCGGCAGCTTAGTTGCCGTTCTTCCGAATAGCATCGGTAACATGAGCAAAGTCTGCCGCCTTACAACGGC
TCTCCCGCTGACGCCGTCCCGGACTGATGGGCTGCCTGTATCGAGTGGTGATTTTGTGCCGAGCTGCCGG
TCGGGGAGCTGTTGGCTGGCTGGTGGCAGGATATATTGTGGTGTAAACAAATTGACGCTTAGACAACTTA
ATAACACATTGCGGACGTTTTTAATGTACTGAATTAACGCCGAATTAATTCGAGCTCGGATCTGATAATT
TATTTGAAAATTCATAAGAAAAGCAAACGTTACATGAATTGATGAAACAATACAAAGACAGATAAAGCCA
CGCACATTTAGGATATTGGCCGAGATTACTGAATATTGAGTAAGATCACGGAATTTCTGACAGGAGCATG
TCTTCAATTCAGCCCAAATGGCAGTTGAAATACTCAAACCGCCCCATATGCAGGAGCGGATCATTCATTG
TTTGTTTGGTTGCCTTTGCCAACATGGGAGTCCAAGATTCTGCAGTCAAATCTCGGTGACGGGCAGGACC
GGACGGGGCGGTACCGGCAGGCTGAAGTCCAGCTGCCAGAAACCCACGTCATGCCAGTTCCCGTGCTTGA
AGCCGGCCGCCCGCAGCATGCCGCGGGGGGCATATCCGAGCGCCTCGTGCATGCGCACGCTCGGGTCGTT
GGGCAGCCCGATGACAGCGACCACGCTCTTGAAGCCCTGTGCCTCCAGGGACTTCAGCAGGTGGGTGTAG
AGCGTGGAGCCCAGTCCCGTCCGCTGGTGGCGGGGGGAGACGTACACGGTCGACTCGGCCGTCCAGTCGT
AGGCGTTGCGTGCCTTCCAGGGGCCCGCGTAGGCGATGCCGGCGACCTCGCCGTCCACCTCGGCGACGAG
CCAGGGATAGCGCTCCCGCAGACGGACGAGGTCGTCCGTCCACTCCTGCGGTTCCTGCGGCTCGGTACGG
AAGTTGACCGTGCTTGTCTCGATGTAGTGGTTGACGATGGTGCAGACCGCCGGCATGTCCGCCTCGGTGG
CACGGCGGATGTCGGCCGGGCGTCGTTCTGGGCTCATCGATTCGATTTGGTGTATCGAGATTGGTTATGA
AATTCAGATGCTAGTGTAATGTATTGGTAATTTGGGAAGATATAATAGGAAGCAAGGCTATTTATCCATT
TCTGAAAAGGCGAAATGGCGTCACCGCGAGCGTCACGCGCATTCCGTTCTTGCTGTAAAGCGTTGTTTGG
TACACTTTTGACTAGCGAGGCTTGGCGTGTCAGCGTATCTATTCAAAAGTCGTTAATGGCTGCGGATCAA
GAAAAAGTTGGAATAGAAACAGAATACCCGCGAAATTCAGGCCCGGTTGCCATGTCCTACACGCCGAAAT
AAACGACCAAATTAGTAGAAAAATAAAAACTGACTCGGATACTTACGTCACGTCTTGCGCACTGATTTGA
AAAATCTCAGAATTCATGGATCCTAGGTGAGTCTAGAGAGTTAATTAAGTTGCAAGCAGCAGATTACGCG
CAGAAAAAAAGGATCTCAAGGAGATCCTTTGGATCACAAAAAAAAAGCCCGCTCATTAGGCGGGTTAAAT
TCCCGGGTACTGCAGCCGATTCATTAATGCAGGTTAACCTGGCTTATCGAAATTAATACGACTCACTATA
GGGAGACCGGCAGATCTGATCCCTACTCCAAAAATGTCAAAGATACAGTCTCAGAAGACCAAAGGGCTAT
TGAGACTTTTCAACAAAGGGTAATTTCGGGAAACCTCCTCGGATTCCATTGCCCAGCTATCTGTCACTTC
ATCGAAAGGACAGTGGAAAAGGAAGGTGGCTCCTACAAATGCCATCATTGCGATAAAGGAAAGGCTATCA
TTCAAGATGCCACTGCCGACAGTGGTCCCAAAGATGGACCCCCACCCACGAGGAGCATCGTGGGAAAAGA
AGACGTTCCAACCACGTCTTCAAAGCAAGTGGATTGATGTGACATCTCCACTGACGTAAGGGATGACGCA
CAATCCCACCCCTACTCCAAAAATGTCAAAGATACTGTCTCAGAAGACCAAAGGGCTAT
