>Addgene plasmid #84115 | pFGC5941-PacI-ath-STTM319 | depositor partial sequence | sequence record 160671 | STTM
AGGGAGCTCCCCTATTCAGTCCAAGTTGTTGTTGTTATGGTCTAATTTAAATATGGTCTAAAGAAGAAGA
ATAGGGAGCTCCCCTATTCAGTCCAA
